Addgene plasmid #25514: RAB4B
Purpose: Bacterial expression for structure determination; may not be full ORF
Depositing lab: Cheryl Arrowsmith. Depositing organization: University of Toronto.
Backbone
  Vector backbone: pET28a-LIC
  Backbone manufacturer: SGC
  Backbone size w/o insert (bp): 7328
  Vector type: Bacterial Expression
Growth in bacteria
  Bacterial resistance: Kanamycin, 50 μg/mL
  Growth temperature: 37°C
  Growth strain: DH5alpha
  Copy number: Low Copy
Gene/Insert
  Gene/Insert name: RAB4B (alt names: PDB: 2O52; Ras-related GTP-binding protein 4B; FLJ78649, MGC52123)
  Species: H. sapiens (human)
  Insert size (bp): 543
  GenBank ID: NM_016154
  Entrez Gene: RAB4B (a.k.a. PP1596)
  Tag / fusion protein: His (N terminal on insert)
  Cloning method: Restriction Enzyme
  Sequencing primers: 5′ T7; 3′ T7-term
Terms and licenses: Academic/Nonprofit Terms; Industry Terms: Not Available to Industry
Depositor comments: PDB: 2O52 http://www.thesgc.org/structures/2O52/
How to cite: RAB4B was a gift from Cheryl Arrowsmith (Addgene plasmid # 25514 ; http://n2t.net/addgene:25514 ; RRID:Addgene_25514)
