[The description below was written by a language model from this plasmid's Addgene catalogue record and the feature table of its GenBank file.]
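Description:
RAB4B is a bacterial expression plasmid built on the pET28a-LIC backbone from the Structural Genomics Consortium, carrying a 543 bp insert derived from human RAB4B, which encodes a small Ras-related GTP-binding protein of the Rab family. The plasmid is maintained in E. coli under kanamycin selection and is recorded as low copy. The catalogue entry does not list the backbone elements individually. However, the T7 and T7-terminator sequencing primers fit the usual pET arrangement, in which the insert sits between a T7 promoter and terminator and is expressed in a host that supplies T7 RNA polymerase. The cloning strain named in the record serves for propagation only.

The insert is fused to an N-terminal His tag, which allows the recombinant protein to be purified by immobilised metal affinity chromatography. The stated purpose is protein production for structure determination, and the depositor cautions that the insert may not be the full open reading frame. Constructs of this kind are often trimmed to a domain that expresses and crystallises well, and the record links this one to a deposited crystal structure of RAB4B. Although the backbone name indicates a ligation-independent cloning vector, the cloning method is recorded as restriction enzyme.

The sequence record held for this plasmid covers only 543 bp, which matches the stated insert size, and carries no annotation beyond a source feature. It therefore appears to represent only the insert region. It gives no confirmation of the promoter, tag, linker, origin of replication or resistance cassette, and those details rest on the catalogue fields and the general properties of pET28-type vectors.
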