LOCUS       Exported 543 bp ds-DNA linear SYN 23-MAY-2021
DEFINITION  Bacterial expression for structure determination; may not be full
            ORF.
ACCESSION   .
VERSION     .
KEYWORDS    RAB4B
SOURCE      synthetic DNA construct
  ORGANISM  synthetic DNA construct
REFERENCE   1 (bases 1 to 543)
  TITLE     Structural Genomics Consortium Clones
REFERENCE   2 (bases 1 to 543)
  AUTHORS   .
  TITLE     Direct Submission
  JOURNAL   Exported May 23, 2021 from SnapGene Server 1.1.58
            http://www.snapgene.com
FEATURES             Location/Qualifiers
     source          1..543
                     /organism="synthetic DNA construct"
                     /mol_type="other DNA"
ORIGIN
        1 atttggtcgg attttctgtt caaattcctg gtgatcggca gcgcgggaac gggtaagtct
       61 tgcttattgc accagtttat tgagaataaa ttcaaacaag actccaacca caccatcggg
      121 gttgagtttg gcagtcgggt cgtaaatgtg ggtggaaaga ctgttaaact gcagatatgg
      181 gatacggccg gccaagaaag atttcgatca gtcacacgtt cgtactatcg cggtgcagct
      241 ggggcgcttc tcgtgtacga cattactagc cgtgaaacat ataactcttt agccgcatgg
      301 ctgaccgatg ctcgcacgtt ggcgagtccc aatatcgtag ttattctttg tggaaacaaa
      361 aaggatctgg acccggaacg ggaggtgacc ttcctcgaag cctcacgttt tgcacaggag
      421 aatgaattaa tgtttctgga aacttccgct ttgacaggcg agaacgtcga agaggcgttc
      481 cttaaatgcg cccgcacgat tctgaataaa atcgattcgg gtgaactgga cccagaaaga
      541 atg
//
