>Addgene plasmid #25514 | RAB4B | addgene partial sequence | sequence record 31496 | 25514 with LacI-R
TGACTCTCTTCCGGGCGCTATCATGCCATACCGCGAAAGGTTTTGCGCCATTCGATGGTGTCCGGGATCT
CGACGCTCTCCCTTATGCGACTCCTGCATTAGGAAGCAGCCCAGTAGTAGGTTGAGGCCGTTGAGCACCG
CCGCCGCAAGGAATGGTGCATGCAAGGAGATGGCGCCCAACAGTCCCCCGGCCACGGGGCCTGCCACCAT
ACCCACGCCGAAACAAGCGCTCATGAGCCCGAAGTGGCGAGCCCGATCTTCCCCATCGGTGATGTCGGCG
ATATAGGCGCCAGCAACCGCACCTGTGGCGCCGGTGATGCCGGCCACGATGCGTCCGGCGTAGAGGATCG
AGATCTCGATCCCGCGAAATTAATACGACTCACTATAGGGGAATTGTGAGCGGATAACAATTCCCCTCTA
GAAATAATTTTGTTTAACTTTAAGAAGGAGATATACCATGGGCAGCAGCCATCATCATCATCATCACAGC
AGCGGCCTGGTTCCGCGTGGTAGTATTTGGTCGGATTTTCTGTTCAAATTCCTGGTGATCGGCAGCGCGG
GAACGGGTAAGTCTTGCTTATTGCACCAGTTTATTGAGAATAAATTCAAACAAGACTCCAACCACACCAT
CGGGGTTGAGTTTGGCAGTCGGGTCGTAAATGTGGGTGGAAAGACTGTTAAACTGCAGATATGGGATACG
GCCGGCCAAGAAAGATTTCGATCAGTCACACGTTCGTACTATCGCGGTGCAGCTGGGGCGCTTCTCGTGT
ACGACATTACTAGCCGTGAAACATATAACTCTTTAGCCGCATGGCTGACCGATGCTCGCACGTTGGCGAG
TCCCAATATCGTAGTTATTCTTTGTGGAAACAAAAAGGATCTGGACCCGGAACGGGAGGTGACCTTCCTC
